>Addgene plasmid #242700 | pLenti-shCHAC1 #1 | addgene full sequence | sequence record 487608 | Addgene NGS Result
TTGGGGTTGCGCCTTTTCCAAGGCAGCCCTGGGTTTGCGCAGGGACGCGGCTGCTCTGGGCGTGGTTCCG
GGAAACGCAGCGGCGCCGACCCTGGGTCTCGCACATTCTTCACGTCCGTTCGCAGCGTCACCCGGATCTT
CGCCGCTACCCTTGTGGGCCCCCCGGCGACGCTTCCTGCTCCGCCCCTAAGTCGGGAAGGTTCCTTGCGG
TTCGCGGCGTGCCGGACGTGACAAACGGAAGCCGCACGTCTCACTAGTACCCTCGCAGACGGACAGCGCC
AGGGAGCAATGGCAGCGCGCCGACCGCGATGGGCTGTGGCCAATAGCGGCTGCTCAGCAGGGCGCGCCGA
GAGCAGCGGCCGGGAAGGGGCGGTGCGGGAGGCGGGGTGTGGGGCGGTAGTGTGGGCCCTGTTCCTGCCC
GCGCGGTGTTCCGCATTCTGCAAGCCTCCGGAGCGCACGTCGGCAGTCGGCTCCCTCGTTGACCGAATCA
CCGACCTCTCTCCCCAGGGGGATCCACCGGAGCTTACCATGACCGAGTACAAGCCCACGGTGCGCCTCGC
CACCCGCGACGACGTCCCCAGGGCCGTACGCACCCTCGCCGCCGCGTTCGCCGACTACCCCGCCACGCGC
CACACCGTCGATCCGGACCGCCACATCGAGCGGGTCACCGAGCTGCAAGAACTCTTCCTCACGCGCGTCG
GGCTCGACATCGGCAAGGTGTGGGTCGCGGACGACGGCGCCGCGGTGGCGGTCTGGACCACGCCGGAGAG
CGTCGAAGCGGGGGCGGTGTTCGCCGAGATCGGCCCGCGCATGGCCGAGTTGAGCGGTTCCCGGCTGGCC
GCGCAGCAACAGATGGAAGGCCTCCTGGCGCCGCACCGGCCCAAGGAGCCCGCGTGGTTCCTGGCCACCG
TCGGCGTCTCGCCCGACCACCAGGGCAAGGGTCTGGGCAGCGCCGTCGTGCTCCCCGGAGTGGAGGCGGC
CGAGCGCGCCGGGGTGCCCGCCTTCCTGGAGACCTCCGCGCCCCGCAACCTCCCCTTCTACGAGCGGCTC
GGCTTCACCGTCACCGCCGACGTCGAGGTGCCCGAAGGACCGCGCACCTGGTGCATGACCCGCAAGCCCG
GTGCCTGACGCCCGCCCCACGACCCGCAGCGCCCGACCGAAAGGAGCGCACGACCCCATGCATCGGTACC
TTTAAGACCAATGACTTACAAGGCAGCTGTAGATCTTAGCCACTTTTTAAAAGAAAAGGGGGGACTGGAA
GGGCTAATTCACTCCCAACGAAGACAAGATCTGCTTTTTGCTTGTACTGGGTCTCTCTGGTTAGACCAGA
TCTGAGCCTGGGAGCTCTCTGGCTAACTAGGGAACCCACTGCTTAAGCCTCAATAAAGCTTGCCTTGAGT
GCTTCAAGTAGTGTGTGCCCGTCTGTTGTGTGACTCTGGTAACTAGAGATCCCTCAGACCCTTTTAGTCA
GTGTGGAAAATCTCTAGCAGTAGTAGTTCATGTCATCTTATTATTCAGTATTTATAACTTGCAAAGAAAT
GAATATCAGAGAGTGAGAGGAACTTGTTTATTGCAGCTTATAATGGTTACAAATAAAGCAATAGCATCAC
AAATTTCACAAATAAAGCATTTTTTTCACTGCATTCTAGTTGTGGTTTGTCCAAACTCATCAATGTATCT
TATCATGTCTGGCTCTAGCTATCCCGCCCCTAACTCCGCCCATCCCGCCCCTAACTCCGCCCAGTTCCGC
CCATTCTCCGCCCCATGGCTGACTAATTTTTTTTATTTATGCAGAGGCCGAGGCCGCCTCGGCCTCTGAG
CTATTCCAGAAGTAGTGAGGAGGCTTTTTTGGAGGCCTAGGGACGTACCCAATTCGCCCTATAGTGAGTC
GTATTACGCGCGCTCACTGGCCGTCGTTTTACAACGTCGTGACTGGGAAAACCCTGGCGTTACCCAACTT
AATCGCCTTGCAGCACATCCCCCTTTCGCCAGCTGGCGTAATAGCGAAGAGGCCCGCACCGATCGCCCTT
CCCAACAGTTGCGCAGCCTGAATGGCGAATGGG
[124 nt withheld, positions 2064-2187]
C
[91 nt withheld, positions 2189-2279]
A
[49 nt withheld, positions 2281-2329]
CCTTTGACGTTGGAGTCCACGTTCTTT
[37 nt withheld, positions 2357-2393]
ACCCTATCTCGGTCTATTCTTTTGATTTATAAGGGATTTTGCCGATTTCGGCCTATTGGTTAAAAAATGA
GCTGATTTAACAAAAATTTAACGCGAATTTTAACAAAATATTAACGCTTACAATTTAGGTGGCACTTTTC
GGGGAAATGTGCGCGGAACCCCTATTTGTTTATTTTTCTAAATACATTCAAATATGTATCCGCTCATGAG
ACAATAACCCTGATAAATGCTTCAATAATATTGAAAAAGGAAGAGTATGAGTATTCAACATTTCCGTGTC
GCCCTTATTCCCTTTTTTGCGGCATTTTGCCTTCCTGTTTTTGCTCACCCAGAAACGCTGGTGAAAGTAA
AAGATGCTGAAGATCAGTTGGGTGCACGAGTGGGTTACATCGAACTGGATCTCAACAGCGGTAAGATCCT
TGAGAGTTTTCGCCCCGAAGAACGTTTTCCAATGATGAGCACTTTTAAAGTTCTGCTATGTGGCGCGGTA
TTATCCCGTATTGACGCCGGGCAAGAGCAACTCGGTCGCCGCATACACTATTCTCAGAATGACTTGGTTG
AGTACTCACCAGTCACAGAAAAGCATCTTACGGATGGCATGACAGTAAGAGAATTATGCAGTGCTGCCAT
AACCATGAGTGATAACACTGCGGCCAACTTACTTCTGACAACGATCGGAGGACCGAAGGAGCTAACCGCT
TTTTTGCACAACATGGGGGATCATGTAACTCGCCTTGATCGTTGGGAACCGGAGCTGAATGAAGCCATAC
CAAACGACGAGCGTGACACCACGATGCCTGTAGCAATGGCAACAACGTTGCGCAAACTATTAACTGGCGA
ACTACTTACTCTAGCTTCCCGGCAACAATTAATAGACTGGATGGAGGCGGATAAAGTTGCAGGACCACTT
CTGCGCTCGGCCCTTCCGGCTGGCTGGTTTATTGCTGATAAATCTGGAGCCGGTGAGCGTGGGTCTCGCG
GTATCATTGCAGCACTGGGGCCAGATGGTAAGCCCTCCCGTATCGTAGTTATCTACACGACGGGGAGTCA
GGCAACTATGGATGAACGAAATAGACAGATCGCTGAGATAGGTGCCTCACTGATTAAGCATTGGTAACTG
TCAGACCAAGTTTACTCATATATACTTTAGATTGATTTAAAACTTCATTTTTAATTTAAAAGGATCTAGG
TGAAGATCCTTTTTGATAATCTCATGACCAAAATCCCTTAACGTGAGTTTTCGTTCCACTGAGCGTCAGA
CCCCGTAGAAAAGATCAAAGGATCTTCTTGAGATCCTTTTTTTCTGCGCGTAATCTGCTGCTTGCAAACA
AAAAAACCACCGCTACCAGCGGTGGTTTGTTTGCCGGATCAAGAGCTACCAACTCTTTTTCCGAAGGTAA
CTGGCTTCAGCAGAGCGCAGATACCAAATACTGTTCTTCTAGTGTAGCCGTAGTTAGGCCACCACTTCAA
GAACTCTGTAGCACCGCCTACATACCTCGCTCTGCTAATCCTGTTACCAGTGGCTGCTGCCAGTGGCGAT
AAGTCGTGTCTTACCGGGTTGGACTCAAGACGATAGTTACCGGATAAGGCGCAGCGGTCGGGCTGAACGG
GGGGTTCGTGCACACAGCCCAGCTTGGAGCGAACGACCTACACCGAACTGAGATACCTACAGCGTGAGCT
ATGAGAAAGCGCCACGCTTCCCGAAGGGAGAAAGGCGGACAGGTATCCGGTAAGCGGCAGGGTCGGAACA
GGAGAGCGCACGAGGGAGCTTCCAGGGGGAAACGCCTGGTATCTTTATAGTCCTGTCGGGTTTCGCCACC
TCTGACTTGAGCGTCGATTTTTGTGATGCTCGTCAGGGGGGCGGAGCCTATGGAAAAACGCCAGCAACGC
GGCCTTTTTACGGTTCCTGGCCTTTTGCTGGCCTTTTGCTCACATGTTCTTTCCTGCGTTATCCCCTGAT
TCTGTGGATAACCGTATTACCGCCTTTGAGTGAGCTGATACCGCTCGCCGCAGCCGAACGACCGAGCGCA
GCGAGTCAGTGAGCGAGGAAGCGGAAGAGCGCCCAATACGCAAACCGCCTCTCCCCGCGCGTTGGCCGAT
TCATTAATGCAGCTGGCACGACAGGTTTCCCGACTGGAAAGCGGGCAGTGAGCGCAACGCAATTAATGTG
AGTTAGCTTACTCATTAGGCACCCCAGGCTTTACACTTTATGCTTCCGGCTCGTATGTTGTGTGGAATTG
TGAGCGGATAACAATTTCACACAGGAAACAGCTATGACCATGATTACGCCAAGCGCGCAATTAACCCTCA
CTAAAGGGAACAAAAGCTGGAGCTGCAAGCTTAATGTAGTCTTATGCAATACTCTTGTAGTCTTGCAACA
TGGTAACGATGAGTTAGCAACATGCCTTACAAGGAGAGAAAAAGCACCGTGCATGCCGATTGGTGGAAGT
AAGGTGGTACGATCGTGCCTTATTAGGAAGGCAACAGACGGGTCTGACATGGATTGGACGAACCACTGAA
TTGCCGCATTGCAGAGATATTGTATTTAAGTGCCTAGCTCGATACATAAACGGGTCTCTCTGGTTAGACC
AGATCTGAGCCTGGGAGCTCTCTGGCTAACTAGGGAACCCACTGCTTAAGCCTCAATAAAGCTTGCCTTG
AGTGCTTCAAGTAGTGTGTGCCCGTCTGTTGTGTGACTCTGGTAACTAGAGATCCCTCAGACCCTTTTAG
TCAGTGTGGAAAATCTCTAGCAGTGGCGCCCGAACAGGGACTTGAAAGCGAAAGGGAAACCAGAGGAGCT
CTCTCGACGCAGGACTCGGCTTGCTGAAGCGCGCACGGCAAGAGGCGAGGGGCGGCGACTGGTGAGTACG
CCAAAAATTTTGACTAGCGGAGGCTAGAAGGAGAGAGATGGGTGCGAGAGCGTCAGTATTAAGCGGGGGA
GAATTAGATCGCGATGGGAAAAAATTCGGTTAAGGCCAGGGGGAAAGAAAAAATATAAATTAAAACATAT
AGTATGGGCAAGCAGGGAGCTAGAACGATTCGCAGTTAATCCTGGCCTGTTAGAAACATCAGAAGGCTGT
AGACAAATACTGGGACAGCTACAACCATCCCTTCAGACAGGATCAGAAGAACTTAGATCATTATATAATA
CAGTAGCAACCCTCTATTGTGTGCATCAAAGGATAGAGATAAAAGACACCAAGGAAGCTTTAGACAAGAT
AGAGGAAGAGCAAAACAAAAGTAAGACCACCGCACAGCAAGCGGCCGCTGATCTTCAGACCTGGAGGAGG
AGATATGAGGGACAATTGGAGAAGTGAATTATATAAATATAAAGTAGTAAAAATTGAACCATTAGGAGTA
GCACCCACCAAGGCAAAGAGAAGAGTGGTGCAGAGAGAAAAAAGAGCAGTGGGAATAGGAGCTTTGTTCC
TTGGGTTCTTGGGAGCAGCAGGAAGCACTATGGGCGCAGCGTCAATGACGCTGACGGTACAGGCCAGACA
ATTATTGTCTGGTATAGTGCAGCAGCAGAACAATTTGCTGAGGGCTATTGAGGCGCAACAGCATCTGTTG
CAACTCACAGTCTGGGGCATCAAGCAGCTCCAGGCAAGAATCCTGGCTGTGGAAAGATACCTAAAGGATC
AACAGCTCCTGGGGATTTGGGGTTGCTCTGGAAAACTCATTTGCACCACTGCTGTGCCTTGGAATGCTAG
TTGGAGTAATAAATCTCTGGAACAGATTTGGAATCACACGACCTGGATGGAGTGGGACAGAGAAATTAAC
AATTACACAAGCTTAATACACTCCTTAATTGAAGAATCGCAAAACCAGCAAGAAAAGAATGAACAAGAAT
TATTGGAATTAGATAAATGGGCAAGTTTGTGGAATTGGTTTAACATAACAAATTGGCTGTGGTATATAAA
ATTATTCATAATGATAGTAGGAGGCTTGGTAGGTTTAAGAATAGTTTTTGCTGTACTTTCTATAGTGAAT
AGAGTTAGGCAGGGATATTCACCATTATCGTTTCAGACCCACCTCCCAACCCCGAGGGGACCCGACAGGC
CCGAAGGAATAGAAGAAGAAGGTGGAGAGAGAGACAGAGACAGATCCATTCGATTAGTGAACGGATCTCG
ACGGTATCGATCACGAGACTAGCCTCGAGCGGCCGCCCCCTTCACCGAGGGCCTATTTCCCATGATTCCT
TCATATTTGCATATACGATACAAGGCTGTTAGAGAGATAATTGGAATTAATTTGACTGTAAACACAAAGA
TATTAGTACAAAATACGTGACGTAGAAAGTAATAATTTCTTGGGTAGTTTGCAGTTTTAAAATTATGTTT
TAAAATGGACTATCATATGCTTACCGTAACTTGAAAGTATTTCGATTTCTTGGCTTTATATATCTTGTGG
AAAGGACGAAACACCGGCCACAACCTTGAATACTTGCTCTCGAGAGCAAGTATTCAAGGTTGTGGTTTTT
GAATTCTCGACCTCGAGACAAATGGCAGTATTCATCCACAATTTTAAAAGAAAAGGGGGGATTGGGGGGT
ACAGTGCAGGGGAAAGAATAGTAGACATAATAGCAACAGACATACAAACTAAAGAATTACAAAAACAAAT
TACAAAAATTCAAAATTTTCGGGTTTATTACAGGGACAGCAGAGATCCACTTTGGCCGCGGCTCGAGGGG
G
Features (pLannotate 1.2.2; 25 found; start..end, strand, type, name):
    529..1128    +  CDS            PuroR: puromycin N-acetyltransferase; pac from Streptomyces alboniger; confers resistance to puromycin
   1171..1254    +  CDS            nef (fragment): NEF_HV1Z2 - Experimental evidence at protein level: Swiss-Prot protein existence level 1. Extracellular Nef protein targets CD4(+) T-lymphocytes for apoptosis by interacting with CXCR4 surface receptors. From Human immunodeficiency virus type 1 group M subtype D (isolate Z2/CDC-Z34) (HIV-1).
   1256..1489    +  LTR            3' LTR (ΔU3): self-inactivating 3' long terminal repeat (LTR) from HIV-1
   1561..1682    +  polyA_signal   SV40 poly(A) signal: SV40 polyadenylation signal
   1722..1857    +  rep_origin     SV40 ori: SV40 origin of replication
   1878..1896    -  promoter       T7 promoter: promoter for bacteriophage T7 RNA polymerase
   1904..2059    +  CDS            lacZα (fragment): LacZα fragment of β-galactosidase; lacZ fragment
   2064..2492    +  rep_origin     f1 ori (sequence partly withheld): f1 bacteriophage origin of replication; arrow indicates direction of (+) strand synthesis
   2545..2649    +  promoter       AmpR promoter: bla
   2650..3510    +  CDS            AmpR: β-lactamase; bla; confers resistance to ampicillin, carbenicillin, and related antibiotics
   3681..4269    +  rep_origin     ori: high-copy-number ColE1/pMB1/pBR322/pUC origin of replication
   4452..4544    +  CDS            lacI (fragment): lac repressor; lacI; The lac repressor binds to the lac operator to inhibit transcription in E. coli. This inhibition can be relieved by adding lactose or isopropyl-β-D-thiogalactopyranoside (IPTG).
   4557..4578    +  protein_bind   CAP binding site: CAP binding activates transcription in the presence of cAMP. E. coli catabolite activator protein
   4593..4623    +  promoter       lac promoter: promoter for the E. coli lac operon
   4631..4647    +  protein_bind   lac operator: The lac repressor binds to the lac operator to inhibit transcription in E. coli. This inhibition can be relieved by adding lactose or isopropyl-β-D-thiogalactopyranoside (IPTG). lac repressor encoded by lacI
   4692..4710    +  promoter       T3 promoter: promoter for bacteriophage T3 RNA polymerase
   4738..4964    +  promoter       RSV promoter: Rous sarcoma virus enhancer/promoter
   4965..5145    +  LTR            5' LTR (truncated): truncated 5' long terminal repeat (LTR) from HIV-1
   5192..5317    +  misc_feature   HIV-1 Ψ: packaging signal of human immunodeficiency virus type 1
   5301..5664    +  CDS            HIV-1 gag (fragment): gag protein from human immunodeficiency virus 1; gag
   5810..6043    +  misc_feature   RRE: The Rev response element (RRE) of HIV-1 allows for Rev-dependent mRNA export from the nucleus to the cytoplasm.
   6420..6520    +  CDS            Rev (fragment): human immunodeficiency virus 1 (HIV-1) Rev protein; rev; enhances nuclear export of unspliced and incompletely spliced viral mRNAs
   6570..6810    +  promoter       U6 promoter: RNA polymerase III promoter for human U6 snRNA
   6915..7032    +  misc_feature   cPPT/CTS: central polypurine tract and central termination sequence of HIV-1
   7081..507     +  promoter       hPGK promoter (across the origin): human phosphoglycerate kinase 1 promoter
