[The description below was written by a language model from this plasmid's Addgene catalogue record and pLannotate feature annotations shown in this document.]
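Description:
pLenti-shCHAC1 #1 is a lentiviral shRNA vector built on the pLKO.1 backbone for knocking down the human CHAC1 gene. It is maintained in E. coli through a high-copy ColE1/pUC-type origin with ampicillin selection from the bla gene. The 7,084-nt sequence also retains an f1 origin and leftover cloning-vector elements: lac promoter/operator, lacZα and lacI fragments, and T7 and T3 promoters. None of these has a role in the knockdown function. The record lists a recombination-tolerant strain for propagation, which is common for plasmids carrying LTR repeats.

The payload is a 58-bp hairpin oligonucleotide insert targeting CHAC1. It was cloned between AgeI, which was destroyed in the process, and EcoRI, which was retained. This places the insert just downstream of the human U6 promoter, so RNA polymerase III transcribes the short hairpin, which the cellular RNAi machinery then processes. The hairpin is not annotated as a separate feature, but the gap between the U6 promoter and the cPPT/CTS matches its expected position. A separate hPGK promoter, which spans the numbering origin of the sequence record, drives puromycin N-acetyltransferase for selection of transduced mammalian cells.

These cassettes lie within a third-generation-style transfer genome. An RSV promoter fused to a truncated 5' LTR produces the genomic RNA in packaging cells. It is followed by the Ψ packaging signal with a partial gag sequence, the RRE for Rev-dependent nuclear export, and the cPPT/CTS. The genome ends in a self-inactivating ΔU3 3' LTR, with an SV40 poly(A) signal and SV40 origin beyond it. Viral proteins must be supplied in trans. The "#1" in the name suggests it is one of several CHAC1 hairpins, though the record describes only this one.
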