Addgene plasmid #242700: pLenti-shCHAC1 #1
Purpose: shRNA knockdown human CHAC1 gene
Depositing lab: Xingguo Zhu. Depositing organization: Augusta University.
Backbone
  Vector backbone: pLKO.1
  Vector type: Lentiviral
  Selectable markers: Puromycin
Growth in bacteria
  Bacterial resistance: Ampicillin, 100 μg/mL
  Growth temperature: 37°C
  Growth strain: NEB Stable
  Copy number: High Copy
Gene/Insert
  Gene/Insert name: CHAC1
  gRNA/shRNA sequence: CCACAACCTTGAATACTTGCT
  Species: H. sapiens (human)
  Insert size (bp): 58
  Entrez Gene: CHAC1
  Cloning method: Restriction Enzyme; 5′ cloning site AgeI (destroyed during cloning); 3′ cloning site EcoRI (not destroyed)
  Sequencing primers: 5′ common; 3′ common
Terms and licenses: Academic/Nonprofit Terms; Industry Terms: Not Available to Industry
How to cite: pLenti-shCHAC1 #1 was a gift from Xingguo Zhu (Addgene plasmid # 242700 ; http://n2t.net/addgene:242700 ; RRID:Addgene_242700)
